>Addgene plasmid #124072 | pLenti6.3_HES4 | addgene full sequence | sequence record 241438 | Addgene NGS Result
TGTAGTCTTATGCAATACTCTTGTAGTCTTGCAACATGGTAACGATGAGTTAGCAACATGCCTTACAAGG
AGAGAAAAAGCACCGTGCATGCCGATTGGTGGAAGTAAGGTGGTACGATCGTGCCTTATTAGGAAGGCAA
CAGACGGGTCTGACATGGATTGGACGAACCACTGAATTGCCGCATTGCAGAGATATTGTATTTAAGTGCC
TAGCTCGATACATAAACGGGTCTCTCTGGTTAGACCAGATCTGAGCCTGGGAGCTCTCTGGCTAACTAGG
GAACCCACTGCTTAAGCCTCAATAAAGCTTGCCTTGAGTGCTTCAAGTAGTGTGTGCCCGTCTGTTGTGT
GACTCTGGTAACTAGAGATCCCTCAGACCCTTTTAGTCAGTGTGGAAAATCTCTAGCAGTGGCGCCCGAA
CAGGGACTTGAAAGCGAAAGGGAAACCAGAGGAGCTCTCTCGACGCAGGACTCGGCTTGCTGAAGCGCGC
ACGGCAAGAGGCGAGGGGCGGCGACTGGTGAGTACGCCAAAAATTTTGACTAGCGGAGGCTAGAAGGAGA
GAGATGGGTGCGAGAGCGTCAGTATTAAGCGGGGGAGAATTAGATCGCGATGGGAAAAAATTCGGTTAAG
GCCAGGGGGAAAGAAAAAATATAAATTAAAACATATAGTATGGGCAAGCAGGGAGCTAGAACGATTCGCA
GTTAATCCTGGCCTGTTAGAAACATCAGAAGGCTGTAGACAAATACTGGGACAGCTACAACCATCCCTTC
AGACAGGATCAGAAGAACTTAGATCATTATATAATACAGTAGCAACCCTCTATTGTGTGCATCAAAGGAT
AGAGATAAAAGACACCAAGGAAGCTTTAGACAAGATAGAGGAAGAGCAAAACAAAAGTAAGACCACCGCA
CAGCAAGCGGCCGCTGATCTTCAGACCTGGAGGAGGAGATATGAGGGACAATTGGAGAAGTGAATTATAT
AAATATAAAGTAGTAAAAATTGAACCATTAGGAGTAGCACCCACCAAGGCAAAGAGAAGAGTGGTGCAGA
GAGAAAAAAGAGCAGTGGGAATAGGAGCTTTGTTCCTTGGGTTCTTGGGAGCAGCAGGAAGCACTATGGG
CGCAGCGTCAATGACGCTGACGGTACAGGCCAGACAATTATTGTCTGGTATAGTGCAGCAGCAGAACAAT
TTGCTGAGGGCTATTGAGGCGCAACAGCATCTGTTGCAACTCACAGTCTGGGGCATCAAGCAGCTCCAGG
CAAGAATCCTGGCTGTGGAAAGATACCTAAAGGATCAACAGCTCCTGGGGATTTGGGGTTGCTCTGGAAA
ACTCATTTGCACCACTGCTGTGCCTTGGAATGCTAGTTGGAGTAATAAATCTCTGGAACAGATTTGGAAT
CACACGACCTGGATGGAGTGGGACAGAGAAATTAACAATTACACAAGCTTAATACACTCCTTAATTGAAG
AATCGCAAAACCAGCAAGAAAAGAATGAACAAGAATTATTGGAATTAGATAAATGGGCAAGTTTGTGGAA
TTGGTTTAACATAACAAATTGGCTGTGGTATATAAAATTATTCATAATGATAGTAGGAGGCTTGGTAGGT
TTAAGAATAGTTTTTGCTGTACTTTCTATAGTGAATAGAGTTAGGCAGGGATATTCACCATTATCGTTTC
AGACCCACCTCCCAACCCCGAGGGGACCCGACAGGCCCGAAGGAATAGAAGAAGAAGGTGGAGAGAGAGA
CAGAGACAGATCCATTCGATTAGTGAACGGATCTCGACGGTATCGGTTAACTTTTAAAAGAAAAGGGGGG
ATTGGGGGGTACAGTGCAGGGGAAAGAATAGTAGACATAATAGCAACAGACATACAAACTAAAGAATTAC
AAAAACAAATTACAAAAATTCAAAATTTTATCGATAAGCTTGGGAGTTCCGCGTTACATAACTTACGGTA
AATGGCCCGCCTGGCTGACCGCCCAACGACCCCCGCCCATTGACGTCAATAATGACGTATGTTCCCATAG
TAACGCCAATAGGGACTTTCCATTGACGTCAATGGGTGGAGTATTTACGGTAAACTGCCCACTTGGCAGT
ACATCAAGTGTATCATATGCCAAGTACGCCCCCTATTGACGTCAATGACGGTAAATGGCCCGCCTGGCAT
TATGCCCAGTACATGACCTTATGGGACTTTCCTACTTGGCAGTACATCTACGTATTAGTCATCGCTATTA
CCATGGTGATGCGGTTTTGGCAGTACATCAATGGGCGTGGATAGCGGTTTGACTCACGGGGATTTCCAAG
TCTCCACCCCATTGACGTCAATGGGAGTTTGTTTTGGCACCAAAATCAACGGGACTTTCCAAAATGTCGT
AACAACTCCGCCCCATTGACGCAAATGGGCGGTAGGCGTGTACGGTGGGAGGTCTATATAAGCAGAGCTC
GTTTAGTGAACCGTCAGATCGCCTGGAGACGCCATCCACGCTGTTTTGACCTCCATAGAAGACACCGACT
CTAGAGGATCCACTAGTCCAGTGTGGTGGAATTCTGCAGATATCAACAAGTTTGTACAAAAAAGCAGGCT
CCGAATTCGCCCTTGCCACCATGGCCGCAGACACGCCGGGGAAACCGAGCGCCTCGCCGATGGCAGGAGC
GCCGGCCAGCGCCAGCCGGACCCCAGACAAGCCCCGGAGCGCGGCCGAGCACCGCAAGGTGGGGTCCCGG
CCGGGCGTGAGGGGGGCGACCGGGGGGCGGGAGGGACGCGGGACTCAGCCGGTGCCCGACCCGCAGTCCT
CCAAGCCGGTCATGGAGAAGCGGCGCCGAGCGCGTATTAACGAGAGCCTCGCTCAGCTCAAAACCCTCAT
CCTGGACGCCCTCAGAAAAGAGAGCTCCCGCCACTCGAAGCTGGAGAAGGCGGACATCCTGGAGATGACC
GTGAGACACCTGCGGAGCCTGCGTCGCGTGCAGGTGACGGCCGCGCTCAGCGCCGACCCCGCCGTTCTGG
GCAAGTACCGCGCCGGCTTCCACGAGTGTCTGGCGGAGGTGAACCGCTTCCTGGCCGGCTGCGAGGGCGT
CCCGGCCGACGTGCGCTCCCGCCTGCTGGGCCACCTGGCAGCCTGCCTGCGCCAGCTGGGACCCTCCCGC
CGCCCGGCCTCGCTGTCCCCGGCTGCCCCCGCAGAGGCCCCAGCGCCCGAGGTCTACGCGGGCCGCCCGC
TGCTGCCATCGCTCGGCGGCCCCTTCCCTCTGCTCGCGCCGCCGCTGCTGCCGGGTCTGACCCGGGCGCT
GCCCGCCGCCCCCAGGGCGGGGCCGCAGGGCCCGGGTGGGCCCTGGAGGCCGTGGCTGCGCTGAAGGGCG
AATTCGACCCAGCTTTCTTGTACAAAGTGGTTGATATCCAGCACAGTGGCGGCCGCTCGAGTCTAGAGGG
CCCGCGGTTCGAAGGTAAGCCTATCCCTAACCCTCTCCTCGGTCTCGATTCTACGCGTACCGGTTAGTAA
TGATCGACAATCAACCTCTGGATTACAAAATTTGTGAAAGATTGACTGGTATTCTTAACTATGTTGCTCC
TTTTACGCTATGTGGATACGCTGCTTTAATGCCTTTGTATCATGCTATTGCTTCCCGTATGGCTTTCATT
TTCTCCTCCTTGTATAAATCCTGGTTGCTGTCTCTTTATGAGGAGTTGTGGCCCGTTGTCAGGCAACGTG
GCGTGGTGTGCACTGTGTTTGCTGACGCAACCCCCACTGGTTGGGGCATTGCCACCACCTGTCAGCTCCT
TTCCGGGACTTTCGCTTTCCCCCTCCCTATTGCCACGGCGGAACTCATCGCCGCCTGCCTTGCCCGCTGC
TGGACAGGGGCTCGGCTGTTGGGCACTGACAATTCCGTGGTGTTGTCGGGGAAGCTGACGTCCTTTCCAT
GGCTGCTCGCCTGTGTTGCCACCTGGATTCTGCGCGGGACGTCCTTCTGCTACGTCCCTTCGGCCCTCAA
TCCAGCGGACCTTCCTTCCCGCGGCCTGCTGCCGGCTCTGCGGCCTCTTCCGCGTCTTCGCCTTCGCCCT
CAGACGAGTCGGATCTCCCTTTGGGCCGCCTCCCCGCCTGGCGATGGTACCGGTGTGGAAAGTCCCCAGG
CTCCCCAGCAGGCAGAAGTATGCAAAGCATGCATCTCAATTAGTCAGCAACCAGGTGTGGAAAGTCCCCA
GGCTCCCCAGCAGGCAGAAGTATGCAAAGCATGCATCTCAATTAGTCAGCAACCATAGTCCCGCCCCTAA
CTCCGCCCATCCCGCCCCTAACTCCGCCCAGTTCCGCCCATTCTCCGCCCCATGGCTGACTAATTTTTTT
TATTTATGCAGAGGCCGAGGCCGCCTCTGCCTCTGAGCTATTCCAGAAGTAGTGAGGAGGCTTTTTTGGA
GGCCTAGGCTTTTGCAAAAAGCTCCCGGGAGCTTGTATATCCATTTTCGGATCTGATCAGCACGTGTTGA
CAATTAATCATCGGCATAGTATATCGGCATAGTATAATACGACAAGGTGAGGAACTAAACCATGGCCAAG
CCTTTGTCTCAAGAAGAATCCACCCTCATTGAAAGAGCAACGGCTACAATCAACAGCATCCCCATCTCTG
AAGACTACAGCGTCGCCAGCGCAGCTCTCTCTAGCGACGGCCGCATCTTCACTGGTGTCAATGTATATCA
TTTTACTGGGGGACCTTGTGCAGAACTCGTGGTGCTGGGCACTGCTGCTGCTGCGGCAGCTGGCAACCTG
ACTTGTATCGTCGCGATCGGAAATGAGAACAGGGGCATCTTGAGCCCCTGCGGACGGTGCCGACAGGTGC
TTCTCGATCTGCATCCTGGGATCAAAGCCATAGTGAAGGACAGTGATGGACAGCCGACGGCAGTTGGGAT
TCGTGAATTGCTGCCCTCTGGTTATGTGTGGGAGGGCTAAGCACAATTCGAGCTCGGTACCTTTAAGACC
AATGACTTACAAGGCAGCTGTAGATCTTAGCCACTTTTTAAAAGAAAAGGGGGGACTGGAAGGGCTAATT
CACTCCCAACGAAGACAAGATCTGCTTTTTGCTTGTACTGGGTCTCTCTGGTTAGACCAGATCTGAGCCT
GGGAGCTCTCTGGCTAACTAGGGAACCCACTGCTTAAGCCTCAATAAAGCTTGCCTTGAGTGCTTCAAGT
AGTGTGTGCCCGTCTGTTGTGTGACTCTGGTAACTAGAGATCCCTCAGACCCTTTTAGTCAGTGTGGAAA
ATCTCTAGCAGTAGTAGTTCATGTCATCTTATTATTCAGTATTTATAACTTGCAAAGAAATGAATATCAG
AGAGTGAGAGGAACTTGTTTATTGCAGCTTATAATGGTTACAAATAAAGCAATAGCATCACAAATTTCAC
AAATAAAGCATTTTTTTCACTGCATTCTAGTTGTGGTTTGTCCAAACTCATCAATGTATCTTATCATGTC
TGGCTCTAGCTATCCCGCCCCTAACTCCGCCCATCCCGCCCCTAACTCCGCCCAGTTCCGCCCATTCTCC
GCCCCATGGCTGACTAATTTTTTTTATTTATGCAGAGGCCGAGGCCGCCTCGGCCTCTGAGCTATTCCAG
AAGTAGTGAGGAGGCTTTTTTGGAGGCCTAGGGACGTACCCAATTCGCCCTATAGTGAGTCGTATTACGC
GCGCTCACTGGCCGTCGTTTTACAACGTCGTGACTGGGAAAACCCTGGCGTTACCCAACTTAATCGCCTT
GCAGCACATCCCCCTTTCGCCAGCTGGCGTAATAGCGAAGAGGCCCGCACCGATCGCCCTTCCCAACAGT
TGCGCAGCCTGAATGGCGAATGGG
[124 nt withheld, positions 5835-5958]
C
[91 nt withheld, positions 5960-6050]
A
[49 nt withheld, positions 6052-6100]
CCTTTGACGTTGGAGTCCACGTTCTTT
[37 nt withheld, positions 6128-6164]
ACCCTATCTCGGTCTATTCTTTTGATTTATAAGGGATTTTGCCGATTTCGGCCTATTGGTTAAAAAATGA
GCTGATTTAACAAAAATTTAACGCGAATTTTAACAAAATATTAACGCTTACAATTTAGGTGGCACTTTTC
GGGGAAATGTGCGCGGAACCCCTATTTGTTTATTTTTCTAAATACATTCAAATATGTATCCGCTCATGAG
ACAATAACCCTGATAAATGCTTCAATAATATTGAAAAAGGAAGAGTATGAGTATTCAACATTTCCGTGTC
GCCCTTATTCCCTTTTTTGCGGCATTTTGCCTTCCTGTTTTTGCTCACCCAGAAACGCTGGTGAAAGTAA
AAGATGCTGAAGATCAGTTGGGTGCACGAGTGGGTTACATCGAACTGGATCTCAACAGCGGTAAGATCCT
TGAGAGTTTTCGCCCCGAAGAACGTTTTCCAATGATGAGCACTTTTAAAGTTCTGCTATGTGGCGCGGTA
TTATCCCGTATTGACGCCGGGCAAGAGCAACTCGGTCGCCGCATACACTATTCTCAGAATGACTTGGTTG
AGTACTCACCAGTCACAGAAAAGCATCTTACGGATGGCATGACAGTAAGAGAATTATGCAGTGCTGCCAT
AACCATGAGTGATAACACTGCGGCCAACTTACTTCTGACAACGATCGGAGGACCGAAGGAGCTAACCGCT
TTTTTGCACAACATGGGGGATCATGTAACTCGCCTTGATCGTTGGGAACCGGAGCTGAATGAAGCCATAC
CAAACGACGAGCGTGACACCACGATGCCTGTAGCAATGGCAACAACGTTGCGCAAACTATTAACTGGCGA
ACTACTTACTCTAGCTTCCCGGCAACAATTAATAGACTGGATGGAGGCGGATAAAGTTGCAGGACCACTT
CTGCGCTCGGCCCTTCCGGCTGGCTGGTTTATTGCTGATAAATCTGGAGCCGGTGAGCGTGGGTCTCGCG
GTATCATTGCAGCACTGGGGCCAGATGGTAAGCCCTCCCGTATCGTAGTTATCTACACGACGGGGAGTCA
GGCAACTATGGATGAACGAAATAGACAGATCGCTGAGATAGGTGCCTCACTGATTAAGCATTGGTAACTG
TCAGACCAAGTTTACTCATATATACTTTAGATTGATTTAAAACTTCATTTTTAATTTAAAAGGATCTAGG
TGAAGATCCTTTTTGATAATCTCATGACCAAAATCCCTTAACGTGAGTTTTCGTTCCACTGAGCGTCAGA
CCCCGTAGAAAAGATCAAAGGATCTTCTTGAGATCCTTTTTTTCTGCGCGTAATCTGCTGCTTGCAAACA
AAAAAACCACCGCTACCAGCGGTGGTTTGTTTGCCGGATCAAGAGCTACCAACTCTTTTTCCGAAGGTAA
CTGGCTTCAGCAGAGCGCAGATACCAAATACTGTTCTTCTAGTGTAGCCGTAGTTAGGCCACCACTTCAA
GAACTCTGTAGCACCGCCTACATACCTCGCTCTGCTAATCCTGTTACCAGTGGCTGCTGCCAGTGGCGAT
AAGTCGTGTCTTACCGGGTTGGACTCAAGACGATAGTTACCGGATAAGGCGCAGCGGTCGGGCTGAACGG
GGGGTTCGTGCACACAGCCCAGCTTGGAGCGAACGACCTACACCGAACTGAGATACCTACAGCGTGAGCT
ATGAGAAAGCGCCACGCTTCCCGAAGGGAGAAAGGCGGACAGGTATCCGGTAAGCGGCAGGGTCGGAACA
GGAGAGCGCACGAGGGAGCTTCCAGGGGGAAACGCCTGGTATCTTTATAGTCCTGTCGGGTTTCGCCACC
TCTGACTTGAGCGTCGATTTTTGTGATGCTCGTCAGGGGGGCGGAGCCTATGGAAAAACGCCAGCAACGC
GGCCTTTTTACGGTTCCTGGCCTTTTGCTGGCCTTTTGCTCACATGTTCTTTCCTGCGTTATCCCCTGAT
TCTGTGGATAACCGTATTACCGCCTTTGAGTGAGCTGATACCGCTCGCCGCAGCCGAACGACCGAGCGCA
GCGAGTCAGTGAGCGAGGAAGCGGAAGAGCGCCCAATACGCAAACCGCCTCTCCCCGCGCGTTGGCCGAT
TCATTAATGCAGCTGGCACGACAGGTTTCCCGACTGGAAAGCGGGCAGTGAGCGCAACGCAATTAATGTG
AGTTAGCTCACTCATTAGGCACCCCAGGCTTTACACTTTATGCTTCCGGCTCGTATGTTGTGTGGAATTG
TGAGCGGATAACAATTTCACACAGGAAACAGCTATGACCATGATTACGCCAAGCGCGCAATTAACCCTCA
CTAAAGGGAACAAAAGCTGGAGCTGCAAGCTTAA
Features (pLannotate 1.2.2; 32 found; start..end, strand, type, name):
      1..227     +  promoter       RSV promoter: Rous sarcoma virus enhancer/promoter
    228..408     +  LTR            5' LTR (truncated): truncated 5' long terminal repeat (LTR) from HIV-1
    455..580     +  misc_feature   HIV-1 Ψ: packaging signal of human immunodeficiency virus type 1
    564..927     +  CDS            HIV-1 gag (fragment): gag protein from human immunodeficiency virus 1; gag
   1073..1306    +  misc_feature   RRE: The Rev response element (RRE) of HIV-1 allows for Rev-dependent mRNA export from the nucleus to the cytoplasm.
   1683..1783    +  CDS            Rev (fragment): human immunodeficiency virus 1 (HIV-1) Rev protein; rev; enhances nuclear export of unspliced and incompletely spliced viral mRNAs
   1802..1919    +  misc_feature   cPPT/CTS: central polypurine tract and central termination sequence of HIV-1
   1942..2245    +  enhancer       CMV enhancer: human cytomegalovirus immediate early enhancer
   2246..2449    +  promoter       CMV promoter: human cytomegalovirus (CMV) immediate early promoter
   2566..2590    +  protein_bind   attB1: mutant version of attB; recombination site for the Gateway® BP reaction BP Clonase™
   2611..3351    +  CDS            HES4: HES4_HUMAN - Also known as BHLHB42. Experimental evidence at protein level: Swiss-Prot protein existence level 1. Transcriptional repressor. Binds DNA on N-box motifs: 5'- CACNAG-3' (By similarity). From Homo sapiens (Human).
   3367..3391    -  protein_bind   attB2: mutant version of attB; recombination site for the Gateway® BP reaction BP Clonase™
   3444..3485    +  CDS            V5 tag: epitope tag from simian virus 5
   3509..4097    +  misc_feature   WPRE: woodchuck hepatitis virus posttranscriptional regulatory element
   4112..4428    +  promoter       SV40 promoter: SV40 enhancer and early promoter
   4476..4523    +  promoter       EM7 promoter: synthetic bacterial promoter&nbsp
   4542..4940    +  CDS            BSD: blasticidin S deaminase; Aspergillus terreus BSD; confers resistance to blasticidin
   4957..5025    +  CDS            nef (fragment): NEF_HV1Z2 - Experimental evidence at protein level: Swiss-Prot protein existence level 1. Extracellular Nef protein targets CD4(+) T-lymphocytes for apoptosis by interacting with CXCR4 surface receptors. From Human immunodeficiency virus type 1 group M subtype D (isolate Z2/CDC-Z34) (HIV-1).
   5027..5260    +  LTR            3' LTR (ΔU3): self-inactivating 3' long terminal repeat (LTR) from HIV-1
   5332..5453    +  polyA_signal   SV40 poly(A) signal: SV40 polyadenylation signal
   5493..5628    +  rep_origin     SV40 ori: SV40 origin of replication
   5649..5667    -  promoter       T7 promoter: promoter for bacteriophage T7 RNA polymerase
   5675..5830    +  CDS            lacZα (fragment): LacZα fragment of β-galactosidase; lacZ fragment
   5835..6263    +  rep_origin     f1 ori (sequence partly withheld): f1 bacteriophage origin of replication; arrow indicates direction of (+) strand synthesis
   6316..6420    +  promoter       AmpR promoter: bla
   6421..7281    +  CDS            AmpR: β-lactamase; bla; confers resistance to ampicillin, carbenicillin, and related antibiotics
   7452..8040    +  rep_origin     ori: high-copy-number ColE1/pMB1/pBR322/pUC origin of replication
   8223..8315    +  CDS            lacI (fragment): lac repressor; lacI; The lac repressor binds to the lac operator to inhibit transcription in E. coli. This inhibition can be relieved by adding lactose or isopropyl-β-D-thiogalactopyranoside (IPTG).
   8328..8349    +  protein_bind   CAP binding site: CAP binding activates transcription in the presence of cAMP. E. coli catabolite activator protein
   8364..8394    +  promoter       lac promoter: promoter for the E. coli lac operon
   8402..8418    +  protein_bind   lac operator: The lac repressor binds to the lac operator to inhibit transcription in E. coli. This inhibition can be relieved by adding lactose or isopropyl-β-D-thiogalactopyranoside (IPTG). lac repressor encoded by lacI
   8463..8481    +  promoter       T3 promoter: promoter for bacteriophage T3 RNA polymerase
