[The description below was written by a language model from this plasmid's Addgene catalogue record and pLannotate feature annotations shown in this document.]
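Description:
pLenti6.3_HES4 is a third-generation-style, self-inactivating HIV-1 lentiviral expression plasmid built on the commercial pLenti6.3 Gateway destination backbone and carrying the human HES4 open reading frame (also known as bHLHb42), a bHLH transcriptional repressor that binds N-box motifs. In bacteria it is maintained through a high-copy ColE1/pUC-type origin with ampicillin resistance (β-lactamase); an f1 origin and remnants of lac and phage-promoter sequences are also present in the backbone. The catalogue lists a total size of 8,436 bp, whereas the sequenced record annotated here is 8,508 nt, a small discrepancy that the record does not explain.

The viral cassette begins with an RSV promoter fused to a truncated 5′ LTR, which allows Tat-independent production of genomic RNA in packaging cells. This is followed by the Ψ packaging signal with a gag fragment, the RRE for Rev-dependent nuclear export, and the cPPT/CTS, which aids transduction. It ends in a ΔU3 3′ LTR that inactivates the LTR promoter after integration. Within this unit, the CMV enhancer/promoter drives HES4, which is flanked by attB1 and attB2 sites left from Gateway recombination. A V5 epitope tag lies downstream of attB2, but because the insert retains its native stop codon, as the stated purpose notes, the protein should be expressed untagged. A WPRE follows to enhance transcript expression. A separate SV40 promoter, paired with the bacterial EM7 promoter, drives blasticidin S deaminase, allowing blasticidin selection of transduced cells. The construct is suited to producing lentivirus for stable overexpression of native HES4 in mammalian cells.
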