Addgene plasmid #124072: pLenti6.3_HES4
Purpose: HES4 with normal stop codon
Depositing lab: J. Chad Brenner. Depositing organization: University of Michigan.
Backbone
  Vector backbone: pLenti6.3
  Backbone manufacturer: Thermofisher
  Backbone size w/o insert (bp): 7692
  Total vector size (bp): 8436
  Vector type: Lentiviral
  Selectable markers: Blasticidin
Growth in bacteria
  Bacterial resistance: Ampicillin, 100 μg/mL
  Growth temperature: 37°C
  Growth strain: NEB Stable
  Copy number: Unknown
Gene/Insert
  Gene/Insert name: HES4
  Species: H. sapiens (human)
  Insert size (bp): 744
  Entrez Gene: HES4 (a.k.a. bHLHb42)
  Cloning method: Gateway Cloning
  Sequencing primers: 5′ CMV forward
Terms and licenses: Academic/Nonprofit Terms; Industry Terms: Not Available to Industry
How to cite: pLenti6.3_HES4 was a gift from J. Chad Brenner (Addgene plasmid # 124072 ; http://n2t.net/addgene:124072 ; RRID:Addgene_124072)
